Addgene plasmid #139530: pENTR-R2L3-IRES-Zeo-pA
Purpose: Provides IRES-Zeo-pA cassette on Gateway entry vector
Depositing lab: Minoru Ko. Depositing organization: Keio University.
Backbone
  Vector backbone: pDONR-P2rP3
  Backbone size w/o insert (bp): 2618
  Vector type: Mammalian Expression
  Selectable markers: Zeocin
Growth in bacteria
  Bacterial resistance: Kanamycin, 50 μg/mL
  Growth temperature: 37°C
  Growth strain: DH5alpha
  Copy number: High Copy
Gene/Insert
  Gene/Insert name: Zeocin resistant gene
  Species: Streptoalloteichus hindustanus
  Cloning method: Gateway Cloning
Terms and licenses: Academic/Nonprofit Terms; Industry Terms: Not Available to Industry
How to cite: pENTR-R2L3-IRES-Zeo-pA was a gift from Minoru Ko (Addgene plasmid # 139530 ; http://n2t.net/addgene:139530 ; RRID:Addgene_139530)
