[The description below was written by a language model from this plasmid's Addgene catalogue record and pLannotate feature annotations shown in this document.]
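Description:
pENTR-R2L3-IRES-Zeo-pA is a Gateway entry clone built on the pDONR-P2rP3 backbone, designed to supply a selection cassette as the third (3′) element in a MultiSite Gateway assembly. It is maintained in E. coli as a high-copy plasmid through a ColE1/pUC-type origin and is selected with kanamycin via the aph(3')-Ia KanR gene. The backbone also carries rrnB T1 and T2 transcription terminators upstream of the recombination cassette, which insulate the insert from read-through transcription, as well as a T7 promoter and short lacI and lacZα remnants that have no evident function here.

The payload lies between an attR2 site and a downstream site that the automated annotation calls as an attB3 core overlapping an attL fragment, which is consistent with the attL3 site implied by the plasmid's name. Within these sites are the encephalomyocarditis virus IRES, the Sh ble gene from Streptoalloteichus hindustanus (BleoR, conferring resistance to Zeocin, bleomycin and phleomycin) and a rabbit β-globin polyadenylation signal. The cassette has no promoter of its own. The IRES allows cap-independent translation of the resistance gene from the same transcript as whatever coding sequence is placed upstream, and the poly(A) signal terminates that bicistronic message.

In an LR reaction with compatible entry clones carrying a promoter and a gene of interest, plus a suitable destination vector, this module would yield a mammalian expression construct in which Zeocin resistance is coupled to transgene expression. The record gives the purpose only as providing the IRES-Zeo-pA cassette and does not name partner vectors or specific applications.
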