Features (pLannotate 1.2.2; 13 found; start..end, strand, type, name):
    121..213     +  CDS            lacI (fragment): lac repressor; lacI; The lac repressor binds to the lac operator to inhibit transcription in E. coli. This inhibition can be relieved by adding lactose or isopropyl-β-D-thiogalactopyranoside (IPTG).
    268..295     -  terminator     rrnB T2 terminator: transcription terminator T2 from the E. coli rrnB gene
    427..470     +  terminator     rrnB T1 terminator: Escherichia coli rrnB; transcription terminator T1 from the E. coli rrnB gene
    517..553     -  CDS            lacZα (fragment): LacZα fragment of β-galactosidase; lacZ fragment
    624..747     -  protein_bind   attR2: mutant version of attR; recombination site for the Gateway® LR reaction LR Clonase™
    874..1336    +  misc_feature   IRES: internal ribosome entry site (IRES) of the encephalomyocarditis virus (EMCV)
   1350..1724    +  CDS            BleoR: antibiotic-binding protein; Sh ble from Streptoalloteichus hindustanus; confers resistance to bleomycin, phleomycin, and Zeocin™
   1847..1902    +  polyA_signal   β-globin poly(A) signal: rabbit β-globin polyadenylation signal (Gil and Proudfoot, 1987)
   2229..2249    -  protein_bind   attB3: mutant version of attB; core recombination site for the Gateway® BP reaction BP Clonase™
   2240..2325    -  protein_bind   attL1 (fragment): mutant version of attL; recombination site for the Gateway® LR reaction LR Clonase™
   2362..2380    -  promoter       T7 promoter: promoter for bacteriophage T7 RNA polymerase
   2514..3323    +  CDS            KanR: aminoglycoside phosphotransferase; aph(3')-Ia; confers resistance to kanamycin in bacteria or G418 (Geneticin®) in eukaryotes
   3470..4058    +  rep_origin     ori: high-copy-number ColE1/pMB1/pBR322/pUC origin of replication
>Addgene plasmid #139530 | pENTR-R2L3-IRES-Zeo-pA | addgene full sequence | sequence record 274699 | Addgene NGS Result
CTTTCCTGCGTTATCCCCTGATTCTGTGGATAACCGTATTACCGCCTTTGAGTGAGCTGATACCGCTCGC
CGCAGCCGAACGACCGAGCGCAGCGAGTCAGTGAGCGAGGAAGCGGAAGAGCGCCCAATACGCAAACCGC
CTCTCCCCGCGCGTTGGCCGATTCATTAATGCAGCTGGCACGACAGGTTTCCCGACTGGAAAGCGGGCAG
TGAGCGCAACGCAATTAATACGCGTACCGCTAGCCAGGAAGAGTTTGTAGAAACGCAAAAAGGCCATCCG
TCAGGATGGCCTTCTGCTTAGTTTGATGCCTGGCAGTTTATGGCGGGCGTCCTGCCCGCCACCCTCCGGG
CCGTTGCTTCACAACGTTCAAATCCGCTCCCGGCGGATTTGTCCTACTCAGGAGAGCGTTCACCGACAAA
CAACAGATAAAACGAAAGGCCCAGTCTTCCGACTGAGCCTTTCGTTTTATTTGATGCCTGGCAGTTCCCT
ACTCTCGCGTTAACGCTAGCATGGATGTTTTCCCAGTCACGACGTTGTAAAACGACGGCCAGTCTTAAGC
TCGGGCCCTGCAGCTCTAGAGCTCGAATTCTACAGGTCACTAATACCATCTAAGTAGTTGGTTCATAGTG
ACTGCATATGTTGTGTTTTACAGTATTATGTAGTCTGTTTTTTATGCAAAATCTAATTTAATATATTGAT
ATTTATATCATTTTACGTTTCTCGTTCAACTTTCTTGTACAAAGTGGGAATTCCGCCCCCCCCCCCTCTC
CCTCCCCCCCCCCTAACGTTACTGGCCGAAGCCGCTTGGAATAAGGCCGGTGTGCGTTTGTCTATATGTT
ATTTTCCACCATATTGCCGTCTTTTGGCAATGTGAGGGCCCGGAAACCTGGCCCTGTCTTCTTGACGAGC
ATTCCTAGGGGTCTTTCCCCTCTCGCCAAAGGAATGCAAGGTCTGTTGAATGTCGTGAAGGAAGCAGTTC
CTCTGGAAGCTTCTTGAAGACAAACAACGTCTGTAGCGACCCTTTGCAGGCAGCGGAACCCCCCACCTGG
CGACAGGTGCCTCTGCGGCCAAAAGCCACGTGTATAAGATACACCTGCAAAGGCGGCACAACCCCAGTGC
CACGTTGTGAGTTGGATAGTTGTGGAAAGAGTCAAATGGCTCTCCTCAAGCGTATTCAACAAGGGGCTGA
AGGATGCCCAGAAGGTACCCCATTGTATGGGATCTGATCTGGGGCCTCGGTGCACATGCTTTACATGTGT
TTAGTCGAGGTTAAAAAAACGTCTAGGCCCCCCGAACCACGGGGACGTGGTTTTCCTTTGAAAAACACGA
TGATAATATGGCCACAACCATGGCCAAGTTGACCAGTGCCGTTCCGGTGCTCACCGCGCGCGACGTCGCC
GGAGCGGTCGAGTTCTGGACCGACCGGCTCGGGTTCTCCCGGGACTTCGTGGAGGACGACTTCGCCGGTG
TGGTCCGGGACGACGTGACCCTGTTCATCAGCGCGGTCCAGGACCAGGTGGTGCCGGACAACACCCTGGC
CTGGGTGTGGGTGCGCGGCCTGGACGAGCTGTACGCCGAGTGGTCGGAGGTCGTGTCCACGAACTTCCGG
GACGCCTCCGGGCCGGCCATGACCGAGATCGGCGAGCAGCCGTGGGGGCGGGAGTTCGCCCTGCGCGACC
CGGCCGGCAACTGCGTGCACTTCGTGGCCGAGGAGCAGGACTGACCGACGCCGACCAACACCGCCGGTCC
GACGCGGCCCGACGGGTCCGAGGGGGGTCGATCTTTTTCCCTCTGCCAAAAATTATGGGGACATCATGAA
GCCCCTTGAGCATCTGACTTCTGGCTAATAAAGGAAATTTATTTTCATTGCAATAGTGTGTTGGAATTTT
TTGTGTCTCTCACTCGGAAGGACATATGGGAGGGCAAATCATTTAAAACATCAGAATGAGTATTTGGTTT
AGAGTTTGGCAACATATGCCCATATGCTGGCTGCCATGAACAAAGGTTGGCTATAAAGAGGTCATCAGTA
TATGAAACAGCCCCCTGCTGTCCATTCCTTATTCCATAGAAAAGCCTTGACTTGAGGTTAGATTTTTTTT
ATATTTTGTTTTGTGTTATTTTTTTCTTTAACATCCCTAAAATTTTCCTTACATGTTTTACTAGCCAGAT
TTTTCCTCCTCTCCTGACTACTCCCAGTCATAGCTGTCCCTCTTCTCTTATGGAGATCCAACTTTATTAT
ACAAAGTTGGCATTATAAAAAAGCATTGCTTATCAATTTGTTGCAACGAACAGGTCACTATCAGTCAAAA
TAAAATCATTATTTGGAGCTCCATGGTAGCGTTAACGCGGCCGCGATATCCCCTATAGTGAGTCGTATTA
CATGGTCATAGCTGTTTCCTGGCAGCTCTGGCCCGTGTCTCAAAATCTCTGATGTTACATTGCACAAGAT
AAAAATATATCATCATGAACAATAAAACTGTCTGCTTACATAAACAGTAATACAAGGGGTGTTATGAGCC
ATATTCAACGGGAAACGTCGAGGCCGCGATTAAATTCCAACATGGATGCTGATTTATATGGGTATAAATG
GGCTCGCGATAATGTCGGGCAATCAGGTGCGACAATCTATCGCTTGTATGGGAAGCCCGATGCGCCAGAG
TTGTTTCTGAAACATGGCAAAGGTAGCGTTGCCAATGATGTTACAGATGAGATGGTCAGACTAAACTGGC
TGACGGAATTTATGCCTCTTCCGACCATCAAGCATTTTATCCGTACTCCTGATGATGCATGGTTACTCAC
CACTGCGATCCCCGGAAAAACAGCATTCCAGGTATTAGAAGAATATCCTGATTCAGGTGAAAATATTGTT
GATGCGCTGGCAGTGTTCCTGCGCCGGTTGCATTCGATTCCTGTTTGTAATTGTCCTTTTAACAGCGATC
GCGTATTTCGTCTCGCTCAGGCGCAATCACGAATGAATAACGGTTTGGTTGATGCGAGTGATTTTGATGA
CGAGCGTAATGGCTGGCCTGTTGAACAAGTCTGGAAAGAAATGCATAAACTTTTGCCATTCTCACCGGAT
TCAGTCGTCACTCATGGTGATTTCTCACTTGATAACCTTATTTTTGACGAGGGGAAATTAATAGGTTGTA
TTGATGTTGGACGAGTCGGAATCGCAGACCGATACCAGGATCTTGCCATCCTATGGAACTGCCTCGGTGA
GTTTTCTCCTTCATTACAGAAACGGCTTTTTCAAAAATATGGTATTGATAATCCTGATATGAATAAATTG
CAGTTTCATTTGATGCTCGATGAGTTTTTCTAATCAGAATTGGTTAATTGGTTGTAACACTGGCAGAGCA
TTACGCTGACTTGACGGGACGGCGCAAGCTCATGACCAAAATCCCTTAACGTGAGTTACGCGTCGTTCCA
CTGAGCGTCAGACCCCGTAGAAAAGATCAAAGGATCTTCTTGAGATCCTTTTTTTCTGCGCGTAATCTGC
TGCTTGCAAACAAAAAAACCACCGCTACCAGCGGTGGTTTGTTTGCCGGATCAAGAGCTACCAACTCTTT
TTCCGAAGGTAACTGGCTTCAGCAGAGCGCAGATACCAAATACTGTTCTTCTAGTGTAGCCGTAGTTAGG
CCACCACTTCAAGAACTCTGTAGCACCGCCTACATACCTCGCTCTGCTAATCCTGTTACCAGTGGCTGCT
GCCAGTGGCGATAAGTCGTGTCTTACCGGGTTGGACTCAAGACGATAGTTACCGGATAAGGCGCAGCGGT
CGGGCTGAACGGGGGGTTCGTGCACACAGCCCAGCTTGGAGCGAACGACCTACACCGAACTGAGATACCT
ACAGCGTGAGCTATGAGAAAGCGCCACGCTTCCCGAAGGGAGAAAGGCGGACAGGTATCCGGTAAGCGGC
AGGGTCGGAACAGGAGAGCGCACGAGGGAGCTTCCAGGGGGAAACGCCTGGTATCTTTATAGTCCTGTCG
GGTTTCGCCACCTCTGACTTGAGCGTCGATTTTTGTGATGCTCGTCAGGGGGGCGGAGCCTATGGAAAAA
CGCCAGCAACGCGGCCTTTTTACGGTTCCTGGCCTTTTGCTGGCCTTTTGCTCACATGTT
